>Addgene plasmid #226507 | 3xFLAG-DGKδ2-ΔSAMD | addgene full sequence | sequence record 457149 | Addgene NGS Result
CCTGTGCAAAGTGTCAGTCATCCCACCCACGGCTCTCAACAGCATCGACTCCGATGGGTTCTGGAAGGCC
AGCTGTCCTCCTTCTTGCACAAGCCCACTGTTGGTCTTCGTCAATTCAAAAAGTGGGGACAACCAGGGTG
TGAAGTTCCTCAGAAGATTCAAACAGCTACTAAACCCCGCCCAGGTCTTCGACCTCATGAACGGAGGCCC
ACACCTCGGCTTACGGTTATTCCAGAAGTTTGACACATTCCGGATTCTGGTTTGTGGCGGGGATGGAAGT
GTTGGCTGGGTCCTCTCCGAAATCGACAGCCTCAACCTTCATAAACAGTGTCAGCTGGGAGTGCTGCCGC
TCGGCACAGGGAACGACTTGGCCCGAGTACTGGGCTGGGGCTCAGCCTGCGATGACGACACCCAGCTCCC
CCAGATCTTGGAGAAGTTGGAGAGAGCCAGCACCAAGATGCTGGACAGGTGGAGCGTCATGGCATACGAG
GCCAAGCTCCCCCGGCAGGCCTCCTCCTCTACCGTCACCGAAGACTTCAGCGAGGATTCCGAGGTACAGC
AGATTCTCTTCTATGAAGACTCGGTTGCAGCCCACCTTTCTAAAATCCTCACCTCGGACCAGCACTCGGT
GGTCATCTCCTCGGCCAAAGTGCTCTGTGAGACGGTGAAGGACTTCGTGGCACGGGTGGGGAAGGCCTAT
GAGAAGACGACCGAGAGCTCGGAGGAGTCAGAGGTCATGGCCAAGAAGTGCTCTGTCCTGAAAGAGAAGC
TGGATTCCCTTCTCAAGACCTTGGACGATGAGTCCCAGGCCTCGTCCTCTCTGCCCAACCCGCCCCCCAC
CATTGCCGAGGAGGCTGAAGATGGAGATGGGTCGGGCAGCATCTGCGGTTCCACCGGAGACCGCTTGGTG
GCATCAGCTTGCCCGGCCCGGCCGCAGATATTCCGGCCTCGAGAACAGCTCATGCTGAGAGCCAACAGCC
TGAAGAAAGCAATTCGTCAGATCATAGAACACACAGAAAAAGCTGTCGATGAGCAGAATGCCCAGACCCA
GGAGCAGGAGGGCTTCGTCCTGGGCCTCTCTGAGTCAGAGGAGAAGATGGACCACAGAGTGTGCCCACCA
CTGTCCCACAGCGAGAGCTTCGGGGTCCCCAAGGGGAGGAGCCAGCGCAAAGTGTCGAAATCTCCGTGTG
AAAAGCTGATCAGCAAAGGGAGTCTGTCCCTAGGCAGTTCTGCTTCCCTTCCGCCCCAGCCGGGAAGCCG
GGACGGCCTGCCTGCGCTCAACACCAAGATCCTGTACCCAAATGTCCGGGCTGGAATGTCTGGTTCCTTA
CCCGGTGGCTCAGTCATCAGTCGCCTGTTAATTAATGCTGATCCCTTCAACTCTGAACCAGAAACCCTAG
AGTATTACACGGAGAAATGTGTCATGAACAACTATTTTGGCATTGGCCTGGATGCGAAGATATCCCTGGA
CTTTAACAACAAGCGCGATGAGCACCCAGAGAAGTGCAGGAGCCGAACCAAGAACATGATGTGGTATGGA
GTTCTTGGAACCAAAGAGTTGCTGCACAGAACCTACAAGAACCTGGAGCAAAAGGTCTTGCTGGAGTGTG
ACGGGCGACCCATCCCACTCCCCAGTCTTCAGGGAATTGCTGTCCTTAACATTCCCAGCTATGCCGGAGG
AACCAACTTCTGGGGGGGTACCAAGGAAGATGATACTTTCGCAGCTCCATCATTCGATGACAAGATTCTG
GAGGTGGTCGCCGTGTTCGGCAGCATGCAGATGGCCGTCTCTCGAGTCATCAGGCTACAGCATCATCGGA
TCGCCCAGTGTCGCACGGTGAAGATCTCCATCCTTGGGGATGAGGGCGTGCCTGTGCAGGTGGACGGAGA
GGCCTGGGTCCAGCCGCCAGGGTACATTCGGATTGTCCACAAGAACCGGGCACAGACACTGACCAGAGAC
AGGGCATTTGAGAGCACCCTGAAGTCCTGGGAAGACAAGCAGAAGTGCGAGCTGCCCCGCCCTCCATCCT
GTTCCCTGCACCCGGAGATGCTGTCCGAGGAGGAGGCCACCCAGATGGACCAGTTTGGGCAGGCAGCAGG
GGTCCTCATTCACAGTATCCGAGAAATAGCTCAGTCTCACCGGGACATGGAGCAGGAACTGGCCCACGCC
GTCAATGCCAGCTCCAAGTCCATGGACCGTGTGTATGGCAAGCCCAGAACCACAGAGGGGCTCAACTGCA
GCTTCGTCCTGGAAATGGTGAATAACTTCAGAGCTCTGCGCAGTGAGACGGAGCTGCTGCTGTCTGGGAA
GATGGCCCTGCAGCTGGATCCGCCTCAGAAGGAGCAGCTGGGGAGTGCTCTTGCCGAGATGGACCGACAG
CTCAGGAGGCTGGCAGACACCCCGTGGCTCTGCCAGTCCGCAGAGCCCGGCGACGAAGAGAGTGTGATGC
TGGATCTTGCCAAGCGCAGTCGCAGTGGTAAATTCCGCCTCGTGACCAAGTTTAAAAAGGAGAAAAACAA
CAAGAACAAAGAAGCTCACAGTAGCCTGGGAGCCCCGTAGTCGACTCTAGAGGATCCCGGGTGGCATCCC
TGTGACCCCTCCCCAGTGCCTCTCCTGGCCCTGGAAGTTGCCACTCCAGTGCCCACCAGCCTTGTCCTAA
TAAAATTAAGTTGCATCATTTTGTCTGACTAGGTGTCCTTCTATAATATTATGGGGTGGAGGGGGGTGGT
ATGGAGCAAGGGGCAAGTTGGGAAGACAACCTGTAGGGCCTGCGGGGTCTATTGGGAACCAAGCTGGAGT
GCAGTGGCACAATCTTGGCTCACTGCAATCTCCGCCTCCTGGGTTCAAGCGATTCTCCTGCCTCAGCCTC
CCGAGTTGTTGGGATTCCAGGCATGCATGACCAGGCTCAGCTAATTTTTGTTTTTTTGGTAGAGACGGGG
TTTCACCATATTGGCCAGGCTGGTCTCCAACTCCTAATCTCAGGTGATCTACCCACCTTGGCCTCCCAAA
TTGCTGGGATTACAGGCGTGAACCACTGCTCCCTTCCCTGTCCTTCTGATTTTAAAATAACTATACCAGC
AGGAGGACGTCCAGACACAGCATAGGCTACCTGGCCATGCCCAACCGGTGGGACATTTGAGTTGCTTGCT
TGGCACTGTCCTCTCATGCGTTGGGTCCACTCAGTAGATGCCTGTTGAATTGGGTACGCGGCCAGCTTGG
CTGTGGAATGTGTGTCAGTTAGGGTGTGGAAAGTCCCCAGGCTCCCCAGCAGGCAGAAGTATGCAAAGCA
TGCATCTCAATTAGTCAGCAACCAGGTGTGGAAAGTCCCCAGGCTCCCCAGCAGGCAGAAGTATGCAAAG
CATGCATCTCAATTAGTCAGCAACCATAGTCCCGCCCCTAACTCCGCCCATCCCGCCCCTAACTCCGCCC
AGTTCCGCCCATTCTCCGCCCCATGGCTGACTAATTTTTTTTATTTATGCAGAGGCCGAGGCCGCCTCGG
CCTCTGAGCTATTCCAGAAGTAGTGAGGAGGCTTTTTTGGAGGCCTAGGCTTTTGCAAAAAGCTCCTCGA
GGAACTGAAAAACCAGAAAGTTAATTCCCTATAGTGAGTCGTATTAAATTCGTAATCATGTCATAGCTGT
TTCCTGTGTGAAATTGTTATCCGCTCACAATTCCACACAACATACGAGCCGGAAGCATAAAGTGTAAAGC
CTGGGGTGCCTAATGAGTGAGCTAACTCACATTAATTGCGTTGCGCTCACTGCCCGCTTTCCAGTCGGGA
AACCTGTCGTGCCAGCTGCATTAATGAATCGGCCAACGCGCGGGGAGAGGCGGTTTGCGTATTGGGCGCT
CTTCCGCTTCCTCGCTCACTGACTCGCTGCGCTCGGTCGTTCGGCTGCGGCGAGCGGTATCAGCTCACTC
AAAGGCGGTAATACGGTTATCCACAGAATCAGGGGATAACGCAGGAAAGAACATGTGAGCAAAAGGCCAG
CAAAAGGCCAGGAACCGTAAAAAGGCCGCGTTGCTGGCGTTTTTCCATAGGCTCCGCCCCCCTGACGAGC
ATCACAAAAATCGACGCTCAAGTCAGAGGTGGCGAAACCCGACAGGACTATAAAGATACCAGGCGTTTCC
CCCTGGAAGCTCCCTCGTGCGCTCTCCTGTTCCGACCCTGCCGCTTACCGGATACCTGTCCGCCTTTCTC
CCTTCGGGAAGCGTGGCGCTTTCTCATAGCTCACGCTGTAGGTATCTCAGTTCGGTGTAGGTCGTTCGCT
CCAAGCTGGGCTGTGTGCACGAACCCCCCGTTCAGCCCGACCGCTGCGCCTTATCCGGTAACTATCGTCT
TGAGTCCAACCCGGTAAGACACGACTTATCGCCACTGGCAGCAGCCACTGGTAACAGGATTAGCAGAGCG
AGGTATGTAGGCGGTGCTACAGAGTTCTTGAAGTGGTGGCCTAACTACGGCTACACTAGAAGAACAGTAT
TTGGTATCTGCGCTCTGCTGAAGCCAGTTACCTTCGGAAAAAGAGTTGGTAGCTCTTGATCCGGCAAACA
AACCACCGCTGGTAGCGGTGGTTTTTTTGTTTGCAAGCAGCAGATTACGCGCAGAAAAAAAGGATCTCAA
GAAGATCCTTTGATCTTTTCTACGGGGTCTGACGCTCAGTGGAACGAAAACTCACGTTAAGGGATTTTGG
TCATGAGATTATCAAAAAGGATCTTCACCTAGATCCTTTTAAATTAAAAATGAAGTTTTAAATCAATCTA
AAGTATATATGAGTAAACTTGGTCTGACAGTTACCAATGCTTAATCAGTGAGGCACCTATCTCAGCGATC
TGTCTATTTCGTTCATCCATAGTTGCCTGACTCCCCGTCGTGTAGATAACTACGATACGGGAGGGCTTAC
CATCTGGCCCCAGTGCTGCAATGATACCGCGAGACCCACGCTCACCGGCTCCAGATTTATCAGCAATAAA
CCAGCCAGCCGGAAGGGCCGAGCGCAGAAGTGGTCCTGCAACTTTATCCGCCTCCATCCAGTCTATTAAT
TGTTGCCGGGAAGCTAGAGTAAGTAGTTCGCCAGTTAATAGTTTGCGCAACGTTGTTGCCATTGCTACAG
GCATCGTGGTGTCACGCTCGTCGTTTGGTATGGCTTCATTCAGCTCCGGTTCCCAACGATCAAGGCGAGT
TACATGATCCCCCATGTTGTGCAAAAAAGCGGTTAGCTCCTTCGGTCCTCCGATCGTTGTCAGAAGTAAG
TTGGCCGCAGTGTTATCACTCATGGTTATGGCAGCACTGCATAATTCTCTTACTGTCATGCCATCCGTAA
GATGCTTTTCTGTGACTGGTGAGTACTCAACCAAGTCATTCTGAGAATAGTGTATGCGGCGACCGAGTTG
CTCTTGCCCGGCGTCAATACGGGATAATACCGCGCCACATAGCAGAACTTTAAAAGTGCTCATCATTGGA
AAACGTTCTTCGGGGCGAAAACTCTCAAGGATCTTACCGCTGTTGAGATCCAGTTCGATGTAACCCACTC
GTGCACCCAACTGATCTTCAGCATCTTTTACTTTCACCAGCGTTTCTGGGTGAGCAAAAACAGGAAGGCA
AAATGCCGCAAAAAAGGGAATAAGGGCGACACGGAAATGTTGAATACTCATACTCTTCCTTTTTCAATAT
TATTGAAGCATTTATCAGGGTTATTGTCTCATGAGCGGATACATATTTGAATGTATTTAGAAAAATAAAC
AAATAGGGGTTCCGCGCACATTTCCCCGAAAAGTGCCACCTG
[124 nt withheld, positions 5783-5906]
C
[91 nt withheld, positions 5908-5998]
A
[49 nt withheld, positions 6000-6048]
CCTTTGACGTTGGAGTCCACGTTCTTT
[37 nt withheld, positions 6076-6112]
ACCCTATCTCGGTCTATTCTTTTGATTTATAAGGGATTTTGCCGATTTCGGCCTATTGGTTAAAAAATGA
GCTGATTTAACAAAAATTTAACGCGAATTTTAACAAAATATTAACGCTTACAATTTCCATTCGCCATTCA
GGCTGCGCAACTGTTGGGAAGGGCGATCGGTGCGGGCCTCTTCGCTATTACGCCAGCTGGCGAAAGGGGG
ATGTGCTGCAAGGCGATTAAGTTGGGTAACGCCAGGGTTTTCCCAGTCACGACGTTGTAAAACGACGGCC
AGTGCCAAGCTGATCTATACATTGAATCAATATTGGCAATTAGCCATATTAGTCATTGGTTATATAGCAT
AAATCAATATTGGCTATTGGCCATTGCATACGTTGTATCTATATCATAATATGTACATTTATATTGGCTC
ATGTCCAATATGACCGCCATGTTGACATTGATTATTGACTAGTTATTAATAGTAATCAATTACGGGGTCA
TTAGTTCATAGCCCATATATGGAGTTCCGCGTTACATAACTTACGGTAAATGGCCCGCCTGGCTGACCGC
CCAACGACCCCCGCCCATTGACGTCAATAATGACGTATGTTCCCATAGTAACGCCAATAGGGACTTTCCA
TTGACGTCAATGGGTGGAGTATTTACGGTAAACTGCCCACTTGGCAGTACATCAAGTGTATCATATGCCA
AGTCCGCCCCCTATTGACGTCAATGACGGTAAATGGCCCGCCTGGCATTATGCCCAGTACATGACCTTAC
GGGACTTTCCTACTTGGCAGTACATCTACGTATTAGTCATCGCTATTACCATGGTGATGCGGTTTTGGCA
GTACACCAATGGGCGTGGATAGCGGTTTGACTCACGGGGATTTCCAAGTCTCCACCCCATTGACGTCAAT
GGGAGTTTGTTTTGGCACCAAAATCAACGGGACTTTCCAAAATGTCGTAATAACCCCGCCCCGTTGACGC
AAATGGGCGGTAGGCGTGTACGGTGGGAGGTCTATATAAGCAGAGCTCGTTTAGTGAACCGTCAGAATTA
ACCATGGACTACAAAGACCATGACGGTGATTATAAAGATCATGACATCGATTACAAGGATGACGATGACA
AGCTTGCGGCCGCGAATTCAATGGCGGCGGCGGCGGGCGCCCCTCCGCCGGGTCCCCCGCAACCGCCTCC
GCCGCCGCCGCCCGAGGAGTCGTCCGACAGCGAGCCCGAGGCGGAGCCCGGCTCCCCACAGAAGCTCATC
CGCAAGGTGTCCACGTCGGGTCAGATCCGACAGAAGACCATCATCAAAGAGGGGATGCTGACCAAACAGA
ACAATTCATTCCAGCGATCAAAAAGGAGATACTTTAAGCTTCGAGGGCGAACGCTTTACTATGCCAAAAC
GGCAAAGTCAATCATATTTGATGAGGTGGATCTGACAGATGCCAGCGTAGCTGAATCCAGTACCAAAAAC
GTCAACAACAGTTTTACGGTCATAACTCCATGCAGGAAGCTCATCTTGTGTGCTGATAACAGAAAAGAAA
TGGAAGATTGGATTGCAGCATTAAAGACTGTGCAGAACAGGGAGCACTTTGAGCCCACCCAGTACAGCAT
GGACCACTTCTCAGGGATGCACAATTGGTACGCCTGTTCCCACGCGAGGCCGACCTACTGCAATGTGTGC
CGTGAGGCTCTGTCTGGGGTCACGTCGCACGGGCTGTCCTGCGAGGTGTGCAAATTTAAGGCCCACAAGC
GCTGTGCTGTGCGTGCAACCAATAACTGCAAGTGGACCACACTGGCCTCGATCGGGAAGGACATCATTGA
AGATGCAGATGGGATTGCAATGCCCCACCAGTGGTTGGAAGGAAACCTACCTGTGAGCGCCAAGTGCACT
GTGTGCGACAAGACCTGTGGCAGTGTGCTGCGCCTGCAGGACTGGCGCTGCCTCTGGTGCAAGGCCATGG
TTCACACATCGTGTAAAGAATCCTTGCTGACCAAGTGCCCACTTGG
Features (pLannotate 1.2.2; 17 found; start..end, strand, type, name):
   2560..2578    -  misc_feature   MCS (fragment): pUC18/19 multiple cloning site
   2579..3201    +  polyA_signal   hGH poly(A) signal: human growth hormone polyadenylation signal
   3230..3559    +  promoter       SV40 promoter: SV40 enhancer and early promoter
   3598..3616    -  promoter       T7 promoter: promoter for bacteriophage T7 RNA polymerase
   3654..3670    -  protein_bind   lac operator: The lac repressor binds to the lac operator to inhibit transcription in E. coli. This inhibition can be relieved by adding lactose or isopropyl-β-D-thiogalactopyranoside (IPTG). lac repressor encoded by lacI
   3678..3708    -  promoter       lac promoter: promoter for the E. coli lac operon
   3723..3744    -  protein_bind   CAP binding site: CAP binding activates transcription in the presence of cAMP. E. coli catabolite activator protein
   3757..3849    -  CDS            lacI (fragment): lac repressor; lacI; The lac repressor binds to the lac operator to inhibit transcription in E. coli. This inhibition can be relieved by adding lactose or isopropyl-β-D-thiogalactopyranoside (IPTG).
   4032..4620    -  rep_origin     ori: high-copy-number ColE1/pMB1/pBR322/pUC origin of replication
   4791..5651    -  CDS            AmpR: β-lactamase; bla; confers resistance to ampicillin, carbenicillin, and related antibiotics
   5652..5756    -  promoter       AmpR promoter: bla
   5783..6211    +  rep_origin     f1 ori (sequence partly withheld): f1 bacteriophage origin of replication; arrow indicates direction of (+) strand synthesis
   6242..6396    -  CDS            lacZα (fragment): LacZα fragment of β-galactosidase; lacZ fragment
   6556..6935    +  enhancer       CMV enhancer: human cytomegalovirus immediate early enhancer
   6937..7136    +  promoter       CMV promoter: human cytomegalovirus (CMV) immediate early promoter
   7169..7234    +  CDS            3xFLAG: three tandem FLAG® epitope tags, followed by an enterokinase cleavage site
   7322..2557    +  CDS            DGKD (fragment) (across the origin): DGKD_HUMAN - Also known as KIAA0145 From Homo sapiens (Human).
