[The description below was written by a language model from this plasmid's Addgene catalogue record and pLannotate feature annotations shown in this document.]
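Description:
3xFLAG-DGKδ2-ΔSAMD is a mammalian expression plasmid built on the commercial p3xFLAG-CMV-7.1 backbone, with a total size of about 8.1 kb. It is propagated in E. coli through a high-copy ColE1/pUC-type origin and selected with ampicillin via the β-lactamase gene. An f1 origin is also present, which in principle allows single-stranded DNA production. The feature table additionally picks up backbone remnants (lac promoter/operator, lacI and lacZα fragments, a T7 promoter and an SV40 enhancer/early promoter region). None of these is linked to an annotated downstream coding sequence, and no mammalian selection marker is annotated, so the plasmid appears suited to transient rather than selected stable expression.

The payload is human DGKD, encoding diacylglycerol kinase delta isoform 2, cloned between retained EcoRI and SalI sites. The insert lacks the C-terminal sterile alpha motif (SAM) domain, with amino acids 1142–1214 deleted. Transcription is driven by the human cytomegalovirus immediate-early enhancer and promoter and terminated by the human growth hormone polyadenylation signal. Upstream of the kinase, the backbone supplies three tandem FLAG epitopes followed by an enterokinase cleavage site. The protein is therefore made as an N-terminally tagged fusion that can be detected or immunoprecipitated with anti-FLAG antibodies, and the tag can in principle be removed by protease treatment.

The associated study concerns the functional interaction between DGKδ and sphingomyelin synthase-related protein through their SAM domains. This fits use of the construct as a domain-deletion mutant to test whether the SAM domain is required for that interaction or for other DGKδ2 properties, in comparison with full-length protein.
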