Addgene plasmid #226507: 3xFLAG-DGKδ2-ΔSAMD
Purpose: Express N-terminal three tandem FLAG epitope tags, followed by an enterokinase cleavage site and human DGKD gene deleted SAM domain
Depositing lab: Chiaki Murakami & Fumio Sakane. Depositing organization: Chiba University. Publication: Diacylglycerol kinase delta and sphingomyelin synthase-related protein functionally interact via their sterile alpha motif domains. Murakami C, Hoshino F, Sakai H, Hayashi Y, Yamashita A, Sakane F. J Biol Chem. 2020 Mar 6;295(10):2932-2947. doi: 10.1074/jbc.RA119.012369. Epub 2020 Jan 24. PubMed 31980461.
Backbone
  Vector backbone: p3xFLAG-CMV-7.1
  Backbone manufacturer: Sigma Aldrich
  Backbone size w/o insert (bp): 4717
  Total vector size (bp): 8118
  Vector type: Mammalian Expression
Growth in bacteria
  Bacterial resistance: Ampicillin, 100 μg/mL
  Growth temperature: 37°C
  Growth strain: DH5alpha
  Copy number: High Copy
Gene/Insert
  Gene/Insert name: DGKD (alt name: Diacylglycerol kinase delta 2)
  Species: H. sapiens (human)
  Insert size (bp): 3432
  Mutation: deleted sterile alpha motif domain (deleted amino acids 1142–1214)
  GenBank ID: NM_152879.3
  Entrez Gene: DGKD (a.k.a. DGK-delta, DGKdelta, dgkd-2)
  Promoter: CMV
  Tag / fusion protein: Three tandem FLAG epitope tag (N terminal on backbone); enterokinase cleavage site (N terminal on backbone)
  Cloning method: Restriction Enzyme; 5′ cloning site EcoRI (not destroyed); 3′ cloning site SalI (not destroyed)
  Sequencing primers: 5′ CGCAAATGGGCGGTAGGCGTG
Terms and licenses: Academic/Nonprofit Terms; Industry Terms: Not Available to Industry
How to cite: 3xFLAG-DGKδ2-ΔSAMD was a gift from Chiaki Murakami & Fumio Sakane (Addgene plasmid # 226507 ; http://n2t.net/addgene:226507 ; RRID:Addgene_226507)
